Addgene plasmid #241105: pDMJ2-SARS-CoV-2-Spike (BA.5-3b)
Purpose: Expresses SARS-CoV-2 spike (BA.5-3b) protein for creating pseudotyped virus
Depositing lab: Jeremy Luban. Depositing organization: University of Massachusetts, Worcester. Publication: Computationally designed proteins mimic antibody immune evasion in viral evolution. Youssef N, Gurev S, Ghantous F, Brock KP, Jaimes JA, Thadani NN, Dauphin A, Sherman AC, Yurkovetskiy L, Soto D, Estanboulieh R, Kotzen B, Notin P, Kollasch AW, Cohen AA, Dross SE, Erasmus J, Fuller DH, Bjorkman PJ, Lemieux JE, Luban J, Seaman MS, Marks DS. Immunity. 2025 May 6:S1074-7613(25)00178-5. doi: 10.1016/j.immuni.2025.04.015. PubMed 40345199.
Backbone
  Vector backbone: pDMJ2
  Vector type: Mammalian Expression
Growth in bacteria
  Bacterial resistance: Ampicillin, 100 μg/mL
  Growth temperature: 37°C
  Growth strain: DH5alpha
  Copy number: High Copy
Gene/Insert
  Gene/Insert name: Spike (BA.5-3b)
  Species: SARS-CoV-2
  Mutation: Q493R,T76I,M153S,T19I,L24del,P25del,P26del,A27S,H69del,V70del,G142D,V213G,G339D,S371F,S373P,S375F,T376A,D405N,R408S,K417N,N440K,L452R,S477N,T478K,E484A,F486V,Q498R,N501Y,Y505H,D614G,H655Y,N679K,P681H,N764K,D796Y,Q954H,N969K
  Entrez Gene: S (a.k.a. GU280_gp02, spike glycoprotein)
  Cloning method: Gene Synthesis
Terms and licenses: Academic/Nonprofit Terms; Industry Terms: Not Available to Industry
How to cite: pDMJ2-SARS-CoV-2-Spike (BA.5-3b) was a gift from Jeremy Luban (Addgene plasmid # 241105 ; http://n2t.net/addgene:241105 ; RRID:Addgene_241105)
