[The description below was written by a language model from this plasmid's Addgene catalogue record and pLannotate feature annotations shown in this document.]
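Description:
pDMJ2-SARS-CoV-2-Spike (BA.5-3b) is a 7,377 nt mammalian expression plasmid built on the pDMJ2 backbone to produce a SARS-CoV-2 spike glycoprotein variant for pseudotyping viral particles. It is maintained in E. coli through a high-copy ColE1/pUC-type origin of replication and selected with ampicillin via a β-lactamase (AmpR) gene driven by its own bla promoter. A short fragment of the pBR322 basis-of-mobility region is also annotated in the backbone. No mammalian selection marker or reporter appears in the feature table, consistent with use by transient transfection.

The spike open reading frame, made by gene synthesis, spans about 3.75 kb and is followed by the bovine growth hormone polyadenylation signal. Because the circular sequence is numbered from the start of the coding region, the upstream regulatory elements appear at the end of the map. These are the human cytomegalovirus immediate-early enhancer and promoter, then a fragment of the HTLV-1 5' LTR and a fragment of modified CMV intron A. This type of composite leader is commonly placed between promoter and coding sequence to boost transcript processing and expression in mammalian cells. The insert carries the substitutions and deletions of the Omicron BA.5 lineage, including the 24–26 and 69–70 deletions, a dense cluster of receptor-binding domain changes, D614G, and changes near the furin cleavage site. The record also lists further changes such as T76I, M153S and Q493R, which presumably define the "3b" design. No epitope tag is annotated or recorded. The associated study concerns computationally designed proteins that mimic antibody escape in viral evolution. The plasmid's stated purpose is supplying this spike as the envelope protein for pseudotyped virus.
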