Features (pLannotate 1.2.2; 10 found; start..end, strand, type, name):
      1..3750    +  CDS            S: SPIKE_SARS2 - Experimental evidence at protein level: Swiss-Prot protein existence level 1. [Spike glycoprotein]: May down-regulate host tetherin (BST2) by lysosomal degradation, thereby counteracting its antiviral activity. From Severe acute respiratory syndrome coronavirus 2 (2019-nCoV) (SARS-CoV-2).
   3773..3997    +  polyA_signal   bGH poly(A) signal: bovine growth hormone polyadenylation signal
   4412..5000    -  rep_origin     ori: high-copy-number ColE1/pMB1/pBR322/pUC origin of replication
   5171..6031    -  CDS            AmpR: β-lactamase; bla; confers resistance to ampicillin, carbenicillin, and related antibiotics
   6032..6136    -  promoter       AmpR promoter: bla
   6176..6233    +  misc_feature   bom (fragment): basis of mobility region from pBR322
   6319..6698    +  enhancer       CMV enhancer: human cytomegalovirus immediate early enhancer
   6699..6902    +  promoter       CMV promoter: human cytomegalovirus (CMV) immediate early promoter
   6991..7218    +  LTR            5' LTR (truncated) (fragment): truncated 5' long terminal repeat (LTR) from human T-cell leukemia virus (HTLV) type 1
   7222..7332    +  intron         CMV intron (fragment): modified intron A from human cytomegalovirus
>Addgene plasmid #241105 | pDMJ2-SARS-CoV-2-Spike (BA.5-3b) | addgene full sequence | sequence record 486229 | Addgene NGS Result
ATGTTCGTGTTTCTGGTTCTGCTTCCCCTGGTCTCTAGTCAGTGCGTCAACCTTATCACCCGAACACAGA
GTTATACCAATTCCTTTACGAGAGGTGTTTACTATCCCGATAAAGTGTTCCGGAGCAGTGTTCTGCACTC
CACTCAGGACCTCTTCCTGCCCTTCTTTTCAAACGTTACATGGTTTCACGCAATCAGTGGGACTAACGGC
ATCAAGAGGTTCGACAACCCCGTGTTGCCTTTCAACGACGGCGTGTATTTTGCCAGTACCGAAAAGAGCA
ATATCATCCGGGGATGGATCTTCGGCACGACCCTTGATAGTAAGACACAAAGCCTGCTCATAGTGAATAA
TGCAACGAACGTCGTAATCAAGGTGTGCGAGTTCCAGTTTTGCAATGACCCTTTTCTGGACGTGTATTAC
CATAAGAACAATAAATCTTGGAGCGAAAGTGAGTTCCGGGTGTACTCCAGCGCAAATAACTGTACTTTTG
AGTATGTGAGCCAGCCGTTTCTGATGGACCTCGAAGGCAAACAGGGCAATTTCAAAAACCTGCGCGAATT
TGTGTTCAAGAACATCGACGGTTATTTCAAGATCTACTCCAAGCATACCCCTATTAACCTGGGTCGCGAT
CTGCCACAAGGCTTTTCAGCCCTCGAACCTCTCGTGGATTTGCCGATTGGCATAAACATTACCCGCTTCC
AAACATTGCTCGCACTGCATCGGTCTTATCTGACCCCAGGAGACTCATCCAGCGGATGGACTGCCGGGGC
TGCTGCATATTACGTCGGGTACCTGCAGCCGAGGACTTTCCTGCTGAAGTACAATGAGAACGGCACTATT
ACCGACGCTGTTGATTGCGCGCTGGACCCATTGTCTGAAACCAAATGTACACTGAAAAGTTTCACAGTCG
AGAAAGGGATCTATCAGACATCAAATTTCAGGGTTCAGCCCACAGAGAGCATTGTTAGATTCCCCAACAT
CACCAACTTGTGCCCATTCGATGAGGTCTTTAATGCTACCAGGTTCGCCAGCGTGTATGCGTGGAATAGG
AAAAGAATCAGCAATTGCGTGGCCGATTACAGCGTGCTGTACAACTTCGCGCCCTTCTTCGCATTCAAAT
GCTACGGCGTGTCCCCTACCAAGCTCAACGATCTGTGTTTTACTAACGTTTACGCCGATAGCTTCGTGAT
TAGGGGGAATGAGGTAAGCCAAATCGCACCTGGCCAGACCGGAAATATTGCAGACTATAATTACAAGCTT
CCCGATGATTTCACCGGGTGCGTCATCGCGTGGAACTCCAATAAGCTCGATTCAAAAGTGGGAGGTAACT
ATAACTACCGGTACAGGTTGTTTCGAAAGTCCAACCTGAAGCCTTTTGAGCGGGACATTTCAACCGAGAT
TTATCAGGCCGGAAATAAACCCTGCAACGGGGTCGCAGGGGTGAATTGTTACTTCCCTCTTCGGTCTTAC
GGATTTCGCCCGACATACGGGGTTGGCCACCAGCCATACCGGGTGGTAGTGCTTTCATTTGAGCTGCTTC
ATGCCCCTGCTACAGTTTGTGGCCCTAAGAAGTCTACCAACCTTGTTAAAAATAAGTGCGTGAACTTTAA
TTTCAACGGTCTCACTGGTACTGGAGTTCTCACGGAATCCAACAAGAAATTCTTGCCTTTCCAGCAGTTT
GGCAGGGATATTGCAGACACTACCGACGCCGTCCGAGATCCCCAGACACTGGAGATACTGGACATAACTC
CTTGTTCTTTTGGCGGAGTTTCAGTTATTACCCCCGGTACGAACACCAGTAATCAAGTCGCTGTGCTGTA
CCAGGGCGTAAATTGCACCGAGGTCCCCGTCGCTATTCACGCAGACCAGCTCACTCCAACATGGCGCGTC
TACTCTACTGGAAGTAACGTGTTCCAGACTAGAGCCGGCTGCCTCATTGGAGCCGAGTACGTTAACAATT
CTTATGAATGTGATATCCCGATAGGAGCAGGTATCTGCGCATCTTATCAGACTCAGACAAAGTCCCACAG
AAGAGCTAGGTCAGTGGCGTCCCAGTCCATCATTGCCTATACAATGAGCCTGGGGGCTGAAAACTCCGTG
GCCTATAGCAACAACTCTATAGCTATCCCCACTAATTTTACCATCTCTGTAACCACAGAGATCTTGCCAG
TCTCTATGACAAAAACGTCCGTCGATTGTACGATGTACATCTGCGGGGATAGCACCGAATGCTCCAATCT
TTTGCTGCAGTATGGCAGTTTCTGTACACAGCTGAAACGAGCCCTGACAGGGATTGCGGTGGAACAGGAT
AAGAACACCCAAGAAGTGTTTGCGCAGGTGAAACAGATTTACAAAACCCCACCAATAAAGTATTTTGGTG
GGTTCAATTTCTCTCAAATCCTGCCTGATCCTTCTAAACCTAGCAAACGGAGCTTTATAGAGGATCTGCT
CTTTAATAAGGTCACGCTCGCTGATGCTGGATTTATTAAACAGTATGGCGATTGTCTGGGCGACATTGCT
GCTCGCGATCTGATCTGTGCCCAGAAGTTCAATGGTCTCACGGTACTGCCTCCACTTCTGACCGATGAGA
TGATTGCCCAATATACCAGTGCCCTGCTTGCCGGCACCATTACATCCGGATGGACATTCGGTGCCGGAGC
CGCACTGCAAATCCCCTTTGCAATGCAGATGGCTTATCGCTTTAATGGGATTGGGGTGACTCAGAACGTG
CTGTACGAAAACCAGAAACTGATAGCCAACCAGTTCAATTCCGCTATTGGCAAGATACAGGACTCCCTGA
GCTCCACAGCGTCAGCGCTCGGGAAGCTGCAAGACGTGGTCAATCACAACGCACAGGCCTTGAACACCCT
CGTCAAGCAACTGAGTAGCAAGTTCGGCGCCATAAGCTCAGTGCTGAATGACATCCTTAGTAGACTGGAT
AAAGTCGAGGCCGAAGTACAGATCGACCGGCTGATTACCGGACGATTGCAGTCCCTCCAGACTTACGTCA
CACAGCAGCTGATAAGAGCCGCAGAGATTAGGGCCTCTGCAAATTTGGCTGCTACAAAAATGTCCGAATG
CGTCCTGGGGCAATCAAAGCGCGTAGACTTTTGTGGCAAGGGCTACCACCTGATGTCATTCCCACAATCC
GCCCCACACGGTGTTGTGTTTCTGCATGTTACTTACGTGCCCGCTCAAGAGAAGAATTTTACCACTGCCC
CCGCCATCTGCCATGACGGCAAGGCCCATTTTCCAAGAGAAGGGGTCTTCGTGAGCAATGGAACGCACTG
GTTCGTGACTCAGAGAAACTTTTATGAGCCCCAGATCATTACAACTGACAACACATTTGTATCTGGCAAT
TGTGACGTGGTGATTGGGATAGTGAATAACACCGTGTACGATCCACTGCAACCGGAACTCGACTCTTTCA
AGGAGGAACTGGACAAGTACTTCAAGAATCACACCAGCCCCGATGTGGACCTGGGTGACATCAGTGGAAT
CAACGCTAGCGTAGTGAATATCCAGAAAGAGATCGACAGATTGAACGAAGTCGCCAAGAACCTGAACGAG
TCACTGATTGACCTGCAGGAGTTGGGAAAATACGAGCAGTACATTAAGTGGCCATGGTATATCTGGCTCG
GGTTTATCGCCGGACTCATCGCTATCGTAATGGTGACCATCATGCTTTGTTGTATGACTAGCTGCTGCAG
CTGCCTTAAAGGCTGTTGTAGCTGCGGCTCTTGCTGTAAATAATGATGAGGATCCAGATCTGCTGTGCCT
TCTAGTTGCCAGCCATCTGTTGTTTGCCCCTCCCCCGTGCCTTCCTTGACCCTGGAAGGTGCCACTCCCA
CTGTCCTTTCCTAATAAAATGAGGAAATTGCATCGCATTGTCTGAGTAGGTGTCATTCTATTCTGGGGGG
TGGGGTGGGGCAGGACAGCAAGGGGGAGGATTGGGAAGACAATAGCAGGCATGCTGGGGATGCGGTGGGC
TCTATGGGTACCCAGGTGCTGAAGAATTGACCCGGTTCCTCCTGGGCCAGAAAGAAGCAGGCACATCCCC
TTCTCTGTGACACACCCTGTCCACGCCCCTGGTTCTTAGTTCCAGCCCCACTCATAGGACACTCATAGCT
CAGGAGGGCTCCGCCTTCAATCCCACCCGCTAAAGTACTTGGAGCGGTCTCTCCCTCCCTCATCAGCCCA
CCAAACCAAACCTAGCCTCCAAGAGTGGGAAGAAATTAAAGCAAGATAGGCTATTAAGTGCAGAGGGAGA
GAAAATGCCTCCAACATGTGAGGAAGTAATGAGAGAAATCATAGAATTTTAAGGCCATGATTTAAGGCCA
ATCGGAAAGAACATGTGAGCAAAAGGCCAGCAAAAGGCCAGGAACCGTAAAAAGGCCGCGTTGCTGGCGT
TTTTCCATAGGCTCCGCCCCCCTGACGAGCATCACAAAAATCGACGCTCAAGTCAGAGGTGGCGAAACCC
GACAGGACTATAAAGATACCAGGCGTTTCCCCCTGGAAGCTCCCTCGTGCGCTCTCCTGTTCCGACCCTG
CCGCTTACCGGATACCTGTCCGCCTTTCTCCCTTCGGGAAGCGTGGCGCTTTCTCATAGCTCACGCTGTA
GGTATCTCAGTTCGGTGTAGGTCGTTCGCTCCAAGCTGGGCTGTGTGCACGAACCCCCCGTTCAGCCCGA
CCGCTGCGCCTTATCCGGTAACTATCGTCTTGAGTCCAACCCGGTAAGACACGACTTATCGCCACTGGCA
GCAGCCACTGGTAACAGGATTAGCAGAGCGAGGTATGTAGGCGGTGCTACAGAGTTCTTGAAGTGGTGGC
CTAACTACGGCTACACTAGAAGAACAGTATTTGGTATCTGCGCTCTGCTGAAGCCAGTTACCTTCGGAAA
AAGAGTTGGTAGCTCTTGATCCGGCAAACAAACCACCGCTGGTAGCGGTGGTTTTTTTGTTTGCAAGCAG
CAGATTACGCGCAGAAAAAAAGGATCTCAAGAAGATCCTTTGATCTTTTCTACGGGGTCTGACGCTCAGT
GGAACGAAAACTCACGTTAAGGGATTTTGGTCATGAGATTATCAAAAAGGATCTTCACCTAGATCCTTTT
AAATTAAAAATGAAGTTTTAAATCAATCTAAAGTATATATGAGTAAACTTGGTCTGACAGTTACCAATGC
TTAATCAGTGAGGCACCTATCTCAGCGATCTGTCTATTTCGTTCATCCATAGTTGCCTGACTCCCCGTCG
TGTAGATAACTACGATACGGGAGGGCTTACCATCTGGCCCCAGTGCTGCAATGATACCGCGAGACCCACG
CTCACCGGCTCCAGATTTATCAGCAATAAACCAGCCAGCCGGAAGGGCCGAGCGCAGAAGTGGTCCTGCA
ACTTTATCCGCCTCCATCCAGTCTATTAATTGTTGCCGGGAAGCTAGAGTAAGTAGTTCGCCAGTTAATA
GTTTGCGCAACGTTGTTGCCATTGCTACAGGCATCGTGGTGTCACGCTCGTCGTTTGGTATGGCTTCATT
CAGCTCCGGTTCCCAACGATCAAGGCGAGTTACATGATCCCCCATGTTGTGCAAAAAAGCGGTTAGCTCC
TTCGGTCCTCCGATCGTTGTCAGAAGTAAGTTGGCCGCAGTGTTATCACTCATGGTTATGGCAGCACTGC
ATAATTCTCTTACTGTCATGCCATCCGTAAGATGCTTTTCTGTGACTGGTGAGTACTCAACCAAGTCATT
CTGAGAATAGTGTATGCGGCGACCGAGTTGCTCTTGCCCGGCGTCAATACGGGATAATACCGCGCCACAT
AGCAGAACTTTAAAAGTGCTCATCATTGGAAAACGTTCTTCGGGGCGAAAACTCTCAAGGATCTTACCGC
TGTTGAGATCCAGTTCGATGTAACCCACTCGTGCACCCAACTGATCTTCAGCATCTTTTACTTTCACCAG
CGTTTCTGGGTGAGCAAAAACAGGAAGGCAAAATGCCGCAAAAAAGGGAATAAGGGCGACACGGAAATGT
TGAATACTCATACTCTTCCTTTTTCAATATTATTGAAGCATTTATCAGGGTTATTGTCTCATGAGCGGAT
ACATATTTGAATGTATTTAGAAAAATAAACAAATAGGGGTTCCGCGCACATTTCCCCGAAAAGTGCCACC
TGACGTCCCAATGATTGCACCATATGCGGTGTGAAATACCGCACAGATGCGTAAGGAGAAAATACCGCAT
CAGATTGGCTATTGGCCATTGCATACGTTGTATCCATATCATAATATGTACATTTATATTGGCTCATGTC
CAACATTACCGCCATGTTGACATTGATTATTGACTAGTTATTAATAGTAATCAATTACGGGGTCATTAGT
TCATAGCCCATATATGGAGTTCCGCGTTACATAACTTACGGTAAATGGCCCGCCTGGCTGACCGCCCAAC
GACCCCCGCCCATTGACGTCAATAATGACGTATGTTCCCATAGTAACGCCAATAGGGACTTTCCATTGAC
GTCAATGGGTGGAGTATTTACGGTAAACTGCCCACTTGGCAGTACATCAAGTGTATCATATGCCAAGTAC
GCCCCCTATTGACGTCAATGACGGTAAATGGCCCGCCTGGCATTATGCCCAGTACATGACCTTATGGGAC
TTTCCTACTTGGCAGTACATCTACGTATTAGTCATCGCTATTACCATGGTGATGCGGTTTTGGCAGTACA
TCAATGGGCGTGGATAGCGGTTTGACTCACGGGGATTTCCAAGTCTCCACCCCATTGACGTCAATGGGAG
TTTGTTTTGGCACCAAAATCAACGGGACTTTCCAAAATGTCGTAACAACTCCGCCCCATTGACGCAAATG
GGCGGTAGGCGTGTACGGTGGGAGGTCTATATAAGCAGAGCTCGTTTAGTGAACCGTCAGATCGCCTGGA
GACGCCATCCACGCTGTTTTGACCTCCATAGAAGACACCGGGACCGATCCAGCCTCCATCGGCTCGCATC
TCTCCTTCACGCGCCCGCCGCCCTACCTGAGGCCGCCATCCACGCCGGTTGAGTCGCGTTCTGCCGCCTC
CCGCCTGTGGTGCCTCCTGAACTGCGTCCGCCGTCTAGGTAAGTTTAAAGCTCAGGTCGAGACCGGGCCT
TTGTCCGGCGCTCCCTTGGAGCCTACCTAGACTCAGCCGGCTCTCCACGCTTTGCCTGACCCTGCTTGCT
CAACTCTAGTTAACGGTGGAGGGCAGTGTAGTCTGAGCAGTACTCGTTGCTGCCGCGCGCGCCACCAGAC
ATAATAGCTGACAGACTAACAGACTGTTCCTTTCCATGGGTCTTTTCTGCAGTCACCGTCGTCGACACGT
GTGATCAGATATCGCGGCCGCTCTAGA
